>Addgene plasmid #37925 | pEB1deltaC-2xEGFP shRNA resistant | depositor full sequence | sequence record 47761 | pEB1deltaC-2xEGFP shRNA resistant sequence 6197 bps
TAGTTATTAATAGTAATCAATTACGGGGTCATTAGTTCATAGCCCATATATGGAGTTCCGCGTTACATAA
CTTACGGTAAATGGCCCGCCTGGCTGACCGCCCAACGACCCCCGCCCATTGACGTCAATAATGACGTATG
TTCCCATAGTAACGCCAATAGGGACTTTCCATTGACGTCAATGGGTGGAGTATTTACGGTAAACTGCCCA
CTTGGCAGTACATCAAGTGTATCATATGCCAAGTACGCCCCCTATTGACGTCAATGACGGTAAATGGCCC
GCCTGGCATTATGCCCAGTACATGACCTTATGGGACTTTCCTACTTGGCAGTACATCTACGTATTAGTCA
TCGCTATTACCATGGTGATGCGGTTTTGGCAGTACATCAATGGGCGTGGATAGCGGTTTGACTCACGGGG
ATTTCCAAGTCTCCACCCCATTGACGTCAATGGGAGTTTGTTTTGGCACCAAAATCAACGGGACTTTCCA
AAATGTCGTAACAACTCCGCCCCATTGACGCAAATGGGCGGTAGGCGTGTACGGTGGGAGGTCTATATAA
GCAGAGCTGGTTTAGTGAACCGTCAGATCCGCTAGCGCTACCGGACTCAGATCTCGAGCTCCACCGCGGT
GGCGGCCGCTCTAGAACTAGTGGATCC
[390 nt withheld, positions 658-1047]
CAAGGTCAAGAAACTGCAGTGGCTCCTTCCCTTGTTGCTCCAGCTCTGAATAAACCGAAGAAACCTCTCA
CTTCTAGCAGTGCAGCTCCCCAGAGGCCCATCTCAACACAGAGAACCGCTGCGGCTCCTAAGGCTGGCCC
TGGTGTGGTGCGAAAGAACCCTGGTGTGGGCAACGGAGACGACGAGGCAGCTGAGTTGATGCAGCAGGTC
AACGTATTGAAACTTACTGTTGAAGACTTGGAGAAAGAGAGGGATTTCTACTTCGGAAAGCTACGGAACA
TTGAATTGATTTGCCAGGAGAACGAGGGGGAAAACGACCCTGTATTGCAGAGGATTGTAGACATTCTGTA
TGCCACCCGGGACATGGTGAGCAAGGGCGAGGAGCTGTTCACCGGGGTGGTGCCCATCCTGGTCGAGCTG
GACGGCGACGTAAACGGCCACAAGTTCAGCGTGTCCGGCGAGGGCGAGGGCGATGCCACCTACGGCAAGC
TGACCCTGAAGTTCATCTGCACCACCGGCAAGCTGCCCGTGCCCTGGCCCACCCTCGTGACCACCCTGAC
CTACGGCGTGCAGTGCTTCAGCCGCTACCCCGACCACATGAAGCAGCACGACTTCTTCAAGTCCGCCATG
CCCGAAGGCTACGTCCAGGAGCGCACCATCTTCTTCAAGGACGACGGCAACTACAAGACCCGCGCCGAGG
TGAAGTTCGAGGGCGACACCCTGGTGAACCGCATCGAGCTGAAGGGCATCGACTTCAAGGAGGACGGCAA
CATCCTGGGGCACAAGCTGGAGTACAACTACAACAGCCACAACGTCTATATCATGGCCGACAAGCAGAAG
AACGGCATCAAGGTGAACTTCAAGATCCGCCACAACATCGAGGACGGCAGCGTGCAGCTCGCCGACCACT
ACCAGCAGAACACCCCCATCGGCGACGGCCCCGTGCTGCTGCCCGACAACCACTACCTGAGCACCCAGTC
CGCCCTGAGCAAAGACCCCAACGAGAAGCGCGATCACATGGTCCTGCTGGAGTTCGTGACCGCCGCCGGG
ATCACTCTCGGCATGGACGAGCTGTACAAGACACCGGTCGCCACCATGGTGAGCAAGGGCGAGGAGCTGT
TCACCGGGGTGGTGCCCATCCTGGTCGAGCTGGACGGCGACGTAAACGGCCACAAGTTCAGCGTGTCCGG
CGAGGGCGAGGGCGATGCCACCTACGGCAAGCTGACCCTGAAGTTCATCTGCACCACCGGCAAGCTGCCC
GTGCCCTGGCCCACCCTCGTGACCACCCTGACCTACGGCGTGCAGTGCTTCAGCCGCTACCCCGACCACA
TGAAGCAGCACGACTTCTTCAAGTCCGCCATGCCCGAAGGCTACGTCCAGGAGCGCACCATCTTCTTCAA
GGACGACGGCAACTACAAGACCCGCGCCGAGGTGAAGTTCGAGGGCGACACCCTGGTGAACCGCATCGAG
CTGAAGGGCATCGACTTCAAGGAGGACGGCAACATCCTGGGGCACAAGCTGGAGTACAACTACAACAGCC
ACAACGTCTATATCATGGCCGACAAGCAGAAGAACGGCATCAAGGTGAACTTCAAGATCCGCCACAACAT
CGAGGACGGCAGCGTGCAGCTCGCCGACCACTACCAGCAGAACACCCCCATCGGCGACGGCCCCGTGCTG
CTGCCCGACAACCACTACCTGAGCACCCAGTCCGCCCTGAGCAAAGACCCCAACGAGAAGCGCGATCACA
TGGTCCTGCTGGAGTTCGTGACCGCCGCCGGGATCACTCTCGGCATGGACGAGCTGTACAAGTAAAGCGG
CCGCGACTCTAGATCATAATCAGCCATACCACATTTGTAGAGGTTTTACTTGCTTTAAAAAACCTCCCAC
ACCTCCCCCTGAACCTGAAACATAAAATGAATGCAATTGTTGTTGTTAACTTGTTTATTGCAGCTTATAA
TGGTTACAAATAAAGCAATAGCATCACAAATTTCACAAATAAAGCATTTTTTTCACTGCATTCTAGTTGT
GGTTTGTCCAAACTCATCAATGTATCTTAAGGCGTAAATTGTAAGCGTTAATATTTTGTTAAAATTCGCG
TTAAATTTTTGTTAAATCAGCTCATTTTTTAACCAATAGGCCGAAATCGGCAAAATCCCTTATAAATCAA
AAGAATAGACCGAGATAGGGT
[37 nt withheld, positions 3239-3275]
AAAGAACGTGGACTCCAACGTCAAAGG
[49 nt withheld, positions 3303-3351]
T
[91 nt withheld, positions 3353-3443]
G
[124 nt withheld, positions 3445-3568]
CAGGTGGCACTTTTCGGGGAAATGTGCGCGGAACCCCTATTTGTTTATTTTTCTAAATACATTCAAATAT
GTATCCGCTCATGAGACAATAACCCTGATAAATGCTTCAATAATATTGAAAAAGGAAGAGTCCTGAGGCG
GAAAGAACCAGCTGTGGAATGTGTGTCAGTTAGGGTGTGGAAAGTCCCCAGGCTCCCCAGCAGGCAGAAG
TATGCAAAGCATGCATCTCAATTAGTCAGCAACCAGGTGTGGAAAGTCCCCAGGCTCCCCAGCAGGCAGA
AGTATGCAAAGCATGCATCTCAATTAGTCAGCAACCATAGTCCCGCCCCTAACTCCGCCCATCCCGCCCC
TAACTCCGCCCAGTTCCGCCCATTCTCCGCCCCATGGCTGACTAATTTTTTTTATTTATGCAGAGGCCGA
GGCCGCCTCGGCCTCTGAGCTATTCCAGAAGTAGTGAGGAGGCTTTTTTGGAGGCCTAGGCTTTTGCAAA
GATCGATCAAGAGACAGGATGAGGATCGTTTCGCATGATTGAACAAGATGGATTGCACGCAGGTTCTCCG
GCCGCTTGGGTGGAGAGGCTATTCGGCTATGACTGGGCACAACAGACAATCGGCTGCTCTGATGCCGCCG
TGTTCCGGCTGTCAGCGCAGGGGCGCCCGGTTCTTTTTGTCAAGACCGACCTGTCCGGTGCCCTGAATGA
ACTGCAAGACGAGGCAGCGCGGCTATCGTGGCTGGCCACGACGGGCGTTCCTTGCGCAGCTGTGCTCGAC
GTTGTCACTGAAGCGGGAAGGGACTGGCTGCTATTGGGCGAAGTGCCGGGGCAGGATCTCCTGTCATCTC
ACCTTGCTCCTGCCGAGAAAGTATCCATCATGGCTGATGCAATGCGGCGGCTGCATACGCTTGATCCGGC
TACCTGCCCATTCGACCACCAAGCGAAACATCGCATCGAGCGAGCACGTACTCGGATGGAAGCCGGTCTT
GTCGATCAGGATGATCTGGACGAAGAGCATCAGGGGCTCGCGCCAGCCGAACTGTTCGCCAGGCTCAAGG
CGAGCATGCCCGACGGCGAGGATCTCGTCGTGACCCATGGCGATGCCTGCTTGCCGAATATCATGGTGGA
AAATGGCCGCTTTTCTGGATTCATCGACTGTGGCCGGCTGGGTGTGGCGGACCGCTATCAGGACATAGCG
TTGGCTACCCGTGATATTGCTGAAGAGCTTGGCGGCGAATGGGCTGACCGCTTCCTCGTGCTTTACGGTA
TCGCCGCTCCCGATTCGCAGCGCATCGCCTTCTATCGCCTTCTTGACGAGTTCTTCTGAGCGGGACTCTG
GGGTTCGAAATGACCGACCAAGCGACGCCCAACCTGCCATCACGAGATTTCGATTCCACCGCCGCCTTCT
ATGAAAGGTTGGGCTTCGGAATCGTTTTCCGGGACGCCGGCTGGATGATCCTCCAGCGCGGGGATCTCAT
GCTGGAGTTCTTCGCCCACCCTAGGGGGAGGCTAACTGAAACACGGAAGGAGACAATACCGGAAGGAACC
CGCGCTATGACGGCAATAAAAAGACAGAATAAAACGCACGGTGTTGGGTCGTTTGTTCATAAACGCGGGG
TTCGGTCCCAGGGCTGGCACTCTGTCGATACCCCACCGAGACCCCATTGGGGCCAATACGCCCGCGTTTC
TTCCTTTTCCCCACCCCACCCCCCAAGTTCGGGTGAAGGCCCAGGGCTCGCAGCCAACGTCGGGGCGGCA
GGCCCTGCCATAGCCTCAGGTTACTCATATATACTTTAGATTGATTTAAAACTTCATTTTTAATTTAAAA
GGATCTAGGTGAAGATCCTTTTTGATAATCTCATGACCAAAATCCCTTAACGTGAGTTTTCGTTCCACTG
AGCGTCAGACCCCGTAGAAAAGATCAAAGGATCTTCTTGAGATCCTTTTTTTCTGCGCGTAATCTGCTGC
TTGCAAACAAAAAAACCACCGCTACCAGCGGTGGTTTGTTTGCCGGATCAAGAGCTACCAACTCTTTTTC
CGAAGGTAACTGGCTTCAGCAGAGCGCAGATACCAAATACTGTCCTTCTAGTGTAGCCGTAGTTAGGCCA
CCACTTCAAGAACTCTGTAGCACCGCCTACATACCTCGCTCTGCTAATCCTGTTACCAGTGGCTGCTGCC
AGTGGCGATAAGTCGTGTCTTACCGGGTTGGACTCAAGACGATAGTTACCGGATAAGGCGCAGCGGTCGG
GCTGAACGGGGGGTTCGTGCACACAGCCCAGCTTGGAGCGAACGACCTACACCGAACTGAGATACCTACA
GCGTGAGCTATGAGAAAGCGCCACGCTTCCCGAAGGGAGAAAGGCGGACAGGTATCCGGTAAGCGGCAGG
GTCGGAACAGGAGAGCGCACGAGGGAGCTTCCAGGGGGAAACGCCTGGTATCTTTATAGTCCTGTCGGGT
TTCGCCACCTCTGACTTGAGCGTCGATTTTTGTGATGCTCGTCAGGGGGGCGGAGCCTATGGAAAAACGC
CAGCAACGCGGCCTTTTTACGGTTCCTGGCCTTTTGCTGGCCTTTTGCTCACATGTTCTTTCCTGCGTTA
TCCCCTGATTCTGTGGATAACCGTATTACCGCCATGCAT
Features (pLannotate 1.2.2; 16 found; start..end, strand, type, name):
     61..364     +  enhancer       CMV enhancer: human cytomegalovirus immediate early enhancer
    365..568     +  promoter       CMV promoter: human cytomegalovirus (CMV) immediate early promoter
    616..657     +  misc_feature   MCS (fragment): pBluescript multiple cloning site
    658..1404    +  CDS            MAPRE1 (fragment) (sequence partly withheld): MARE1_HUMAN - Experimental evidence at protein level: Swiss-Prot protein existence level 1. Plus-end tracking protein (+TIP) that binds to the plus-end of microtubules and regulates the dynamics of the microtubule cytoskeleton (PubMed:12388762, PubMed:16109370, PubMed:19632184, PubMed:21646404, PubMed:28726242, PubMed:28814570). Promotes cytoplasmic microtubule nucleation and elongation (PubMed:12388762, PubMed:16109370, PubMed:19632184, PubMed:21646404, PubMed:28726242, PubMed:28814570). May be involved in spindle function by stabilizing microtubules and anchoring them at centrosomes (PubMed:
   1411..2127    +  CDS            EGFP: EGFP is a basic (constitutively fluorescent) green fluorescent protein published in 1996, derived from Aequorea victoria. It is reported to be a rapidly-maturing weak dimer with moderate acid sensitivity.
   2143..2862    +  CDS            EGFP: the original enhanced GFP (Yang et al., 1996) mammalian codon-optimized
   2879..2962    +  CDS            large T antigen (fragment): large T antigen from SV40 (simian virus 40)
   2985..3106    +  polyA_signal   SV40 poly(A) signal: SV40 polyadenylation signal
   3140..3568    -  rep_origin     f1 ori (sequence partly withheld): f1 bacteriophage origin of replication; arrow indicates direction of (+) strand synthesis
   3595..3699    +  promoter       AmpR promoter: bla
   3701..4058    +  promoter       SV40 promoter: SV40 enhancer and early promoter
   4093..4887    +  CDS            NeoR/KanR: aminoglycoside phosphotransferase from Tn5; aph(3')-II (or nptII); confers resistance to neomycin, kanamycin, and G418 (Geneticin®)
   4908..5060    +  CDS            ble (fragment): BLE_KLEPN - Experimental evidence at protein level: Swiss-Prot protein existence level 1. Binding protein with a strong affinity to the bleomycin family of antibiotics. Binds to CL990; an antimitotic-antibiotic compound. From Klebsiella pneumoniae.
   5119..5166    +  polyA_signal   HSV TK poly(A) signal: herpes simplex virus thymidine kinase polyadenylation signal (Cole and Stacy, 1985)
   5257..5273    -  polyA_signal   bGH poly(A) signal (fragment): bovine growth hormone polyadenylation signal
   5495..6083    +  rep_origin     ori: high-copy-number ColE1/pMB1/pBR322/pUC origin of replication
