[The description below was written by a language model from this plasmid's Addgene catalogue record and pLannotate feature annotations shown in this document.]
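Description:
pEB1deltaC-2xEGFP shRNA resistant is a mammalian expression plasmid built on the pEGFP-N1 backbone. It encodes a C-terminally truncated human EB1 (MAPRE1), a microtubule plus-end tracking protein, fused to two tandem copies of EGFP. The fusion is transcribed from the CMV immediate-early enhancer and promoter and terminated by the SV40 polyadenylation signal. According to the record, EB1 was placed in the multiple cloning site upstream of the vector's own EGFP, and a second EGFP was then inserted between them. This matches the feature table, which shows a MAPRE1 fragment followed directly by two EGFP coding sequences. The EB1 portion is deleted after amino acid 248. It also carries a small nucleotide substitution that makes the transcript resistant to one specific shRNA (the depositor's shRNA #3).

The plasmid replicates in E. coli from a high-copy ColE1/pUC-type origin and also carries an f1 origin. A single NeoR/KanR (Tn5 aminoglycoside phosphotransferase) gene serves as the marker in both hosts. A bacterial promoter drives it for kanamycin selection, and the SV40 early promoter with the HSV TK polyadenylation signal drives it for G418 selection in mammalian cells. The short large T antigen, ble and bGH poly(A) fragments in the annotation are probably backbone remnants or partial matches rather than functional parts. The catalogue size of 4733 bp corresponds to the empty backbone, whereas the deposited full sequence is 6197 nt.

The shRNA resistance suits the construct to knockdown-and-rescue experiments, in which endogenous EB1 is depleted and the fluorescent truncated version is expressed in its place. The associated study concerns EB1-recruited plus-end complexes during epithelial remodeling.
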