Addgene plasmid #37925: pEB1deltaC-2xEGFP shRNA resistant
Depositing lab: Torsten Wittmann. Depositing organization: University of California, San Francisco (UCSF). Publication: EB1-Recruited Microtubule +TIP Complexes Coordinate Protrusion Dynamics during 3D Epithelial Remodeling. Gierke S, Wittmann T. Curr Biol. 2012 May 8;22(9):753-62. Epub 2012 Apr 5. 10.1016/j.cub.2012.02.069 PubMed 22483942.
Backbone
  Vector backbone: pEGFP-N1
  Total vector size (bp): 4733
  Vector type: Mammalian Expression
  Selectable markers: Neomycin (select with G418)
Growth in bacteria
  Bacterial resistance: Kanamycin, 50 μg/mL
  Growth temperature: 37°C
  Growth strain: DH5alpha
  Copy number: Unknown
Gene/Insert
  Gene/Insert name: EB1
  Species: H. sapiens (human)
  Mutation: deletion after aa248, TTCCTGT=>TCCCGGT
  Entrez Gene: MAPRE1 (a.k.a. EB1)
  Promoter: CMV
  Tag / fusion protein: EGFP (C terminal on insert)
  Cloning method: Unknown
  Sequencing primers: 5′ CMV-F; 3′ SV40pA-R
Terms and licenses: Academic/Nonprofit Terms; Industry Terms: Not Available to Industry
Depositor comments: This construct is resistant to shRNA #3. EB1 was inserted into pEGFP-N1 via the SacI/SmaI restriction sites. The second EGFP, was then inserted via the SmaI/AgeI sites.
How to cite: pEB1deltaC-2xEGFP shRNA resistant was a gift from Torsten Wittmann (Addgene plasmid # 37925 ; http://n2t.net/addgene:37925 ; RRID:Addgene_37925)
