>Addgene plasmid #37925 | pEB1deltaC-2xEGFP shRNA resistant | addgene partial sequence | sequence record 49340 | CMV_fwd
CCGTCAGATCCGCTAGCGCTACCGGACTCAGATCTCGAGCTCCACCGCGGTGGCGGCCGCTCTAGAACTA
GTGGATCC
[390 nt withheld, positions 79-468]
CAAGGTCAAGAAACTGCAGTGGCTCCTTCCCTTGTTGCTCCAGCTCTGAATAAACCGAAGAAACCTCTCA
CTTCTAGCAGTGCAGCTCCCCAGAGGCCCATCTCAACACAGAGAACCGCTGCGGCTCCTAAGGCTGGCCC
TGGTGTGGTGCGAAAGAACCCTGGTGTGGGCAACGGAGACGACGAGGCAGCTGAGTTGATGCAGCAGGTC
AACGTATTGAAACTTACTGTTGAAGACTTGGAGAAAGAGAGGGATTTCTACTTCGGAAAGCTACGGAACA
TTGAATTGATTTGCCAGGAGAACGAGGGGGAAAACGACCCTGTATTGCAGAGGATTGTAGACATTCTGTA
TGCCACCCGGGACATGGTGAGCAAGGGCGAGGAGCTGTTCACCGGGGTGGTGCCCATCCTGGTCGAGCTG
G
