>Addgene plasmid #37925 | pEB1deltaC-2xEGFP shRNA resistant | addgene partial sequence | sequence record 49347 | SV40_pA-rev
CTGCTGGAGTTCGTGACCGCCGCCGGGATCACTCTCGGCATGGACGAGCTGTACAAGACACCGGTCGCCA
CCATGGTGAGCAAGGGCGAGGAGCTGTTCACCGGGGTGGTGCCCATCCTGGTCGAGCTGGACGGCGACGT
AAACGGCCACAAGTTCAGCGTGTCCGGCGAGGGCGAGGGCGATGCCACCTACGGCAAGCTGACCCTGAAG
TTCATCTGCACCACCGGCAAGCTGCCCGTGCCCTGGCCCACCCTCGTGACCACCCTGACCTACGGCGTGC
AGTGCTTCAGCCGCTACCCCGACCACATGAAGCAGCACGACTTCTTCAAGTCCGCCATGCCCGAAGGCTA
CGTCCAGGAGCGCACCATCTTCTTCAAGGACGACGGCAACTACAAGACCCGCGCCGAGGTGAAGTTCGAG
GGCGACACCCTGGTGAACCGCATCGAGCTGAAGGGCATCGACTTCAAGGAGGACGGCAACATCCTGGGGC
ACAAGCTGGAGTACAACTACAACAGCCACAACGTCTATATCATGGCCGACAAGCAGAAGAACGGCATCAA
GGTGAACTTCAAGATCCGCCACAACATCGAGGACGGCAGCGTGCAGCTCGCCGACCACTACCAGCAGAAC
ACCCCCATCGGCGACGGCCCCGTGCTGCTGCCCGACAACCACTACCTGAGCACCCAGTCCGCCCTGAGCA
AAGACCCCAACGAGAAGCGCGATCACATGGTCCTGCTGGAGTTCGTGACCGCCGCCGGGATCACTCTCGG
CATGGACGAGCTGTACAAGTAAAGCGGCCGCGACTCTAGATCATAATCAGCCATACCACATTTGTAGAGG
TTTTACTTGCTTTAAAAAACCTCCCACACCTCCCCCTGAACCTGAAACATAAAATGAATGCAATTGTTGT
TGTTAACTTGTTTATTGCAGCTTA
